>Addgene plasmid #53858 | OLIG2_pCSdest | addgene full sequence | sequence record 287539 | Addgene NGS Result
CGCCATTCTGCCTGGGGACGTCGGAGCAAGCTTGATTTAGGTGACACTATAGAATACAAGCTACTTGTTC
TTTTTGCAGGATCCCATCGATTCGAATTCAAGGATCACAAGTTTGTACAAAAAAGCAGGCACCATGGACT
CGGACGCCAGCCTGGTGTCCAGCCGCCCGTCGTCGCCAGAGCCCGATGACCTTTTTCTGCCGGCCCGGAG
TAAGGGCAGCAGCGGCAGCGCCTTCACTGGGGGCACCGTGTCCTCGTCCACCCCGAGTGACTGCCCGCCG
GAGCTGAGCGCCGAGCTGCGCGGCGCTATGGGCTCTGCGGGCGCGCATCCTGTGGACAAGCTAGGAGGCA
GTGGCTTCAAGTCATCCTCGTCCAGCACCTCGTCGTCTACGTCGTCGGCGGCTGCGTCGTCCACCAAGAA
GGACAAGAAGCAAATGACAGAGCCGGAGCTGCAGCAGCTGCGTCTCAAGATCAACAGCCGCGAGCGCAAG
CGCATGCACGACCTCAACATCGCCATGGATGGCCTCCGCGAGGTCATGCCGTACGCACACGGCCCTTCGG
TGCGCAAGCTTTCCAAGATCGCCACGCTGCTGCTGGCGCGCAACTACATCCTCATGCTCACCAACTCGCT
GGAGGAGATGAAGCGACTGGTGAGCGAGATCTACGGGGGCCACCACGCTGGCTTCCACCCGTCGGCCTGC
GGCGGCCTGGCGCACTCCGCGCCCCTGCCCGCCGCCACCGCGCACCCGGCAGCAGCAGCGCACGCCGCAC
ATCACCCCGCGGTGCACCACCCCATCCTGCCGCCCGCCGCCGCAGCGGCTGCTGCCGCCGCTGCAGCCGC
GGCTGTGTCCAGCGCCTCTCTGCCCGGATCCGGGCTGCCGTCGGTCGGCTCCATCCGTCCACCGCACGGC
CTACTCAAGTCTCCGTCTGCTGCCGCGGCCGCCCCGCTGGGGGGCGGGGGCGGCGGCAGTGGGGCGAGCG
GGGGCTTCCAGCACTGGGGCGGCATGCCCTGCCCCTGCAGCATGTGCCAGGTGCCGCCGCCGCACCACCA
CGTGTCGGCTATGGGCGCCGGCAGCCTGCCGCGCCTCACCTCCGACGCCAAGTAGAACCCAGCTTTCTTG
TACAAAGTGGTGATCCTCTCGAGCCTCTAGAACTATAGTGAGTCGTATTACGTAGATCCAGACATGATAA
GATACATTGATGAGTTTGGACAAACCACAACTAGAATGCAGTGAAAAAAATGCTTTATTTGTGAAATTTG
TGATGCTATTGCTTTATTTGTAACCATTATAAGCTGCAATAAACAAGTTAACAACAACAATTGCATTCAT
TTTATGTTTCAGGTTCAGGGGGAGGTGTGGGAGGTTTTTTAATTCGCGGCCGCGGCGCCAATGCATTGGG
CCCGGTACCCAGCTTTTGTTCCCTTTAGTGAGGGTTAATTGCGCGCTTGGCGTAATCATGGTCATAGCTG
TTTCCTGTGTGAAATTGTTATCCGCTCACAATTCCACACAACATACGAGCCGGGAGCATAAAGTGTAAAG
CCTGGGGTGCCTAATGAGTGAGCTAACTCACATTAATTGCGTTGCGCTCACTGCCCGCTTTCCAGTCGGG
AAACCTGTCGTGCCAGCTGCATTAATGAATCGGCCAACGCGCGGGGAGAGGCGGTTTGCGTATTGGGCGC
TCTTCCGCTTCCTCGCTCACTGACTCGCTGCGCTCGGTCGTTCGGCTGCGGCGAGCGGTATCAGCTCACT
CAAAGGCGGTAATACGGTTATCCACAGAATCAGGGGATAACGCAGGAAAGAACATGTGAGCAAAAGGCCA
GCAAAAGGCCAGGAACCGTAAAAAGGCCGCGTTGCTGGCGTTTTTCCATAGGCTCCGCCCCCCTGACGAG
CATCACAAAAATCGACGCTCAAGTCAGAGGTGGCGAAACCCGACAGGACTATAAAGATACCAGGCGTTTC
CCCCTGGAAGCTCCCTCGTGCGCTCTCCTGTTCCGACCCTGCCGCTTACCGGATACCTGTCCGCCTTTCT
CCCTTCGGGAAGCGTGGCGCTTTCTCATAGCTCACGCTGTAGGTATCTCAGTTCGGTGTAGGTCGTTCGC
TCCAAGCTGGGCTGTGTGCACGAACCCCCCGTTCAGCCCGACCGCTGCGCCTTATCCGGTAACTATCGTC
TTGAGTCCAACCCGGTAAGACACGACTTATCGCCACTGGCAGCAGCCACTGGTAACAGGATTAGCAGAGC
GAGGTATGTAGGCGGTGCTACAGAGTTCTTGAAGTGGTGGCCTAACTACGGCTACACTAGAAGAACAGTA
TTTGGTATCTGCGCTCTGCTGAAGCCAGTTACCTTCGGAAAAAGAGTTGGTAGCTCTTGATCCGGCAAAC
AAACCACCGCTGGTAGCGGTGGTTTTTTTGTTTGCAAGCAGCAGATTACGCGCAGAAAAAAAGGATCTCA
AGAAGATCCTTTGATCTTTTCTACGGGGTCTGACGCTCAGTGGAACGAAAACTCACGTTAAGGGATTTTG
GTCATGAGATTATCAAAAAGGATCTTCACCTAGATCCTTTTAAATTAAAAATGAAGTTTTAAATCAATCT
AAAGTATATATGAGTAAACTTGGTCTGACAGTTACCAATGCTTAATCAGTGAGGCACCTATCTCAGCGAT
CTGTCTATTTCGTTCATCCATAGTTGCCTGACTCCCCGTCGTGTAGATAACTACGATACGGGAGGGCTTA
CCATCTGGCCCCAGTGCTGCAATGATACCGCGAGACCCACGCTCACCGGCTCCAGATTTATCAGCAATAA
ACCAGCCAGCCGGAAGGGCCGAGCGCAGAAGTGGTCCTGCAACTTTATCCGCCTCCATCCAGTCTATTAA
TTGTTGCCGGGAAGCTAGAGTAAGTAGTTCGCCAGTTAATAGTTTGCGCAACGTTGTTGCCATTGCTACA
GGCATCGTGGTGTCACGCTCGTCGTTTGGTATGGCTTCATTCAGCTCCGGTTCCCAACGATCAAGGCGAG
TTACATGATCCCCCATGTTGTGCAAAAAAGCGGTTAGCTCCTTCGGTCCTCCGATCGTTGTCAGAAGTAA
GTTGGCCGCAGTGTTATCACTCATGGTTATGGCAGCACTGCATAATTCTCTTACTGTCATGCCATCCGTA
AGATGCTTTTCTGTGACTGGTGAGTACTCAACCAAGTCATTCTGAGAATAGTGTATGCGGCGACCGAGTT
GCTCTTGCCCGGCGTCAATACGGGATAATACCGCGCCACATAGCAGAACTTTAAAAGTGCTCATCATTGG
AAAACGTTCTTCGGGGCGAAAACTCTCAAGGATCTTACCGCTGTTGAGATCCAGTTCGATGTAACCCACT
CGTGCACCCAACTGATCTTCAGCATCTTTTACTTTCACCAGCGTTTCTGGGTGAGCAAAAACAGGAAGGC
AAAATGCCGCAAAAAAGGGAATAAGGGCGACACGGAAATGTTGAATACTCATACTCTTCCTTTTTCAATA
TTATTGAAGCATTTATCAGGGTTATTGTCTCATGAGCGGATACATATTTGAATGTATTTAGAAAAATAAA
CAAATAGGGGTTCCGCGCACATTTCCCCGAAAAGTGCCACCTAAATTGTAAGCGTTAATATTTTGTTAAA
ATTCGCGTTAAATTTTTGTTAAATCAGCTCATTTTTTAACCAATAGGCCGAAATCGGCAAAATCCCTTAT
AAATCAAAAGAATAGACCGAGATAGGGT
[37 nt withheld, positions 3739-3775]
AAAGAACGTGGACTCCAACGTCAAAGG
[49 nt withheld, positions 3803-3851]
T
[91 nt withheld, positions 3853-3943]
G
[124 nt withheld, positions 3945-4068]
CCCATTCGCCATTCAGGCTGCGCAACTGTTGGGAAGGGCGATCGGTGCGGGCCTCTTCGCTATTACGCCA
GTCGACCGCCAATTCAATATGGCGTATATGGACTCATGCCAATTCAATATGGTGGATCTGGACCTGTGCC
AATTCAATATGGCGTATATGGACTCGTGCCAATTCAATATGGTGGATCTGGACCCCAGCCAATTCAATAT
GGCGGACTTGGCACCATGCCAATTCAATATGGCGGACCTGGCACTGTGCCAACTGGGGAGGGGTCTACTT
GGCACGGTGCCAAGTTTGAGGAGGGGTCTTGGCCCTGTGCCAAGTCCGCCATATTGAATTGGCATGGTGC
CAATAATGGCGGCCATATTGGCTATATGCCAGGATCAATATATAGGCAATATCCAATATGGCCCTATGCC
AATATGGCTATTGGCCAGGTTCAATACTATGTATTGGCCCTATGCCATATAGTATTCCATATATGGGTTT
TCCTATTGACGTAGATAGCCCCTCCCAATGGGCGGTCCCATATACCATATATGGGGCTTCCTAATACCGC
CCATAGCCACTCCCCCATTGACGTCAATGGTCTCTATATATGGTCTTTCCTATTGACGTCATATGGGCGG
TCCTATTGACGTATATGGCGCCTCCCCCATTGACGTCAATTACGGTAAATGGCCCGCCTGGCTCAATGCC
CATTGACGTCAATAGGACCACCCACCATTGACGTCAATGGGATGGCTCATTGCCCATTCATATCCGTTCT
CACGCCCCCTATTGACGTCAATGACGGTAAATGGCCCACTTGGCAGTACATCAATATCTATTAATAGTAA
CTTGGCAAGTACATTACTATTGGAAGTACGCCAGGGTACATTGGCAGTACTCCCATTGACGTCAATGGCG
GTAAATGGCCCGCGATGGCTGCCAAGTACATCCCCATTGACGTCAATGGGGAGGGGCAATGACGCAAATG
GGCGTTCCATTGACGTAAATGGGCGGTAGGCGTGCCTAATGGGAGGTCTATATAAGCAATGCTCGTTTAG
GGAAC
Features (pLannotate 1.2.2; 17 found; start..end, strand, type, name):
     35..53      +  promoter       SP6 promoter: promoter for bacteriophage SP6 RNA polymerase
    108..128     +  protein_bind   attB1: mutant version of attB; core recombination site for the Gateway® BP reaction BP Clonase™
    134..1102    +  CDS            OLIG2: OLIG2_HUMAN - Also known as BHLHB1, BHLHE19, PRKCBP2, RACK17. Experimental evidence at protein level: Swiss-Prot protein existence level 1. Required for oligodendrocyte and motor neuron specification in the spinal cord, as well as for the development of somatic motor neurons in the hindbrain. Functions together with ZNF488 to promote oligodendrocyte differentiation. Cooperates with OLIG1 to establish the pMN domain of the embryonic neural tube. Antagonist of V2 interneuron and of NKX2-2-induced V3 interneuron development. From Homo sapiens (Human).
   1107..1131    -  protein_bind   attB2: mutant version of attB; recombination site for the Gateway® BP reaction BP Clonase™
   1153..1170    -  promoter       T7 promoter (fragment): promoter for bacteriophage T7 RNA polymerase
   1175..1309    -  polyA_signal   SV40 poly(A) signal: SV40 polyadenylation signal
   1422..1440    -  promoter       T3 promoter: promoter for bacteriophage T3 RNA polymerase
   1485..1501    -  protein_bind   lac operator: The lac repressor binds to the lac operator to inhibit transcription in E. coli. This inhibition can be relieved by adding lactose or isopropyl-β-D-thiogalactopyranoside (IPTG). lac repressor encoded by lacI
   1509..1539    -  promoter       lac promoter: promoter for the E. coli lac operon
   1554..1575    -  protein_bind   CAP binding site: CAP binding activates transcription in the presence of cAMP. E. coli catabolite activator protein
   1588..1680    -  CDS            lacI (fragment): lac repressor; lacI; The lac repressor binds to the lac operator to inhibit transcription in E. coli. This inhibition can be relieved by adding lactose or isopropyl-β-D-thiogalactopyranoside (IPTG).
   1863..2451    -  rep_origin     ori: high-copy-number ColE1/pMB1/pBR322/pUC origin of replication
   2622..3482    -  CDS            AmpR: β-lactamase; bla; confers resistance to ampicillin, carbenicillin, and related antibiotics
   3483..3587    -  promoter       AmpR promoter: bla
   3640..4068    -  rep_origin     f1 ori (sequence partly withheld): f1 bacteriophage origin of replication; arrow indicates direction of (+) strand synthesis
   4073..4139    -  CDS            lacZα (fragment): LacZα fragment of β-galactosidase; lacZ fragment
   4146..5123    +  promoter       CMV IE94 promoter: enhancer/promoter region of simian cytomegalovirus major immediate early transcription unit IE94
