[The description below was written by a language model from this plasmid's Addgene catalogue record and pLannotate feature annotations shown in this document.]
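Description:
OLIG2_pCSdest is a Gateway expression clone in the pCSDest backbone, a pCS2-type destination vector listed as a mammalian expression plasmid. It carries the human OLIG2 open reading frame. The sequenced plasmid is about 5.1 kb and is maintained in E. coli through a high-copy ColE1/pUC-type origin with ampicillin selection from the β-lactamase gene. An f1 phage origin is also present, along with leftover lac promoter/operator, lacI and lacZα fragments from the parental cloning vector.

The insert is roughly 970 bp and encodes OLIG2, a bHLH transcription factor needed for oligodendrocyte and motor neuron specification in the developing neural tube. It is flanked by attB1 and attB2 sites, the product of Gateway recombination into the destination cassette. Because the plasmid is circular, the simian cytomegalovirus IE94 enhancer/promoter at the end of the sequence record lies directly upstream of the SP6 promoter and the coding sequence, and an SV40 polyadenylation signal sits downstream. This tandem arrangement offers two routes to expression. The CMV promoter drives transcription after the DNA is introduced into vertebrate cells or embryos, while the SP6 promoter allows in vitro synthesis of sense mRNA that includes the SV40 poly(A) signal. T7 (partial) and T3 promoters lie downstream in the antisense orientation. No epitope tag or reporter is annotated.

The associated publication surveyed the effects of expressing human chromosome 21 genes on early zebrafish development. This suggests the clone belongs to a set of chromosome 21 cDNAs built for overexpression in zebrafish embryos, though the record does not spell out the delivery method.
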