Addgene plasmid #53858: OLIG2_pCSdest
Depositing lab: Roger Reeves. Depositing organization: Johns Hopkins University and School of Medicine. Publication: Survey of Human Chromosome 21 Gene Expression Effects on Early Development in Danio rerio. Edie S, Zaghloul NA, Leitch CC, Klinedinst DK, Lebron J, Thole JF, McCallion AS, Katsanis N, Reeves RH. G3 (Bethesda). 2018 Jul 2;8(7):2215-2223. doi: 10.1534/g3.118.200144. PubMed 29760202.
Backbone
  Vector backbone: pCSDest
  Backbone manufacturer: Lawson Lab (Addgene Plasmid 22423)
  Backbone size w/o insert (bp): 4095
  Vector type: Mammalian Expression
Growth in bacteria
  Bacterial resistance: Ampicillin, 100 μg/mL
  Growth temperature: 37°C
  Growth strain: Top10
  Copy number: High Copy
Gene/Insert
  Gene/Insert name: OLIG2
  Species: H. sapiens (human)
  Insert size (bp): 972
  Entrez Gene: OLIG2 (a.k.a. BHLHB1, OLIGO2, PRKCBP2, RACK17, bHLHe19)
  Promoter: SP6 and CMV
  Cloning method: Gateway Cloning
  Sequencing primers: 5′ CMV-F; 3′ EBV-Rev
Terms and licenses: Academic/Nonprofit Terms; Industry Terms
Depositor comments: BC036245
How to cite: OLIG2_pCSdest was a gift from Roger Reeves (Addgene plasmid # 53858 ; http://n2t.net/addgene:53858 ; RRID:Addgene_53858)
