>Addgene plasmid #53858 | OLIG2_pCSdest | addgene partial sequence | sequence record 153776 | CMV-F 5'-CGCAAATGGGCGGTAGGCGTG-3'
ACCGCCATTCTGCCTGGGGACGTCGGAGCAAGCTTGATTTAGGTGACACTATAGAATACAAGCTACTTGT
TCTTTTTGCAGGATCCCATCGATTCGAATTCAAGGATCACAAGTTTGTACAAAAAAGCAGGCACCATGGA
CTCGGACGCCAGCCTGGTGTCCAGCCGCCCGTCGTCGCCAGAGCCCGATGACCTTTTTCTGCCGGCCCGG
AGTAAGGGCAGCAGCGGCAGCGCCTTCACTGGGGGCACCGTGTCCTCGTCCACCCCGAGTGACTGCCCGC
CGGAGCTGAGCGCCGAGCTGCGCGGCGCTATGGGCTCTGCGGGCGCGCATCCTGTGGACAAGCTAGGAGG
CAGTGGCTTCAAGTCATCCTCGTCCAGCACCTCGTCGTCTACGTCGTCGGCGGCTGCGTCGTCCACCAAG
AAGGACAAGAAGCAAATGACAGAGCCGGAGCTGCAGCAGCTGCGTCTCAAGATCAACAGCCGCGAGCGCA
AGCGCATGCACGACCTCAACATCGCCATGGATGGCCTCCGCGAGGTCATGCCGTACGCACACGGCCCTTC
GGTGCGCAAGCTTTCCAAGATCGCCACGCTGCTGCTGGCGCGCAACTACATCCTCATGCTCACCAACTCG
CTGGAGGAGATGAAGCGACTGGTGAGCGAGATCTACGGGGGCCACCACGCTGGCTTCCACCCGTCGGCCT
GCGGCGGCCTGGCGCACTCCGCGCCCCTGCCCGCCGCCACCGCGCACC
