>Addgene plasmid #53858 | OLIG2_pCSdest | addgene partial sequence | sequence record 153777 | EBV-Rev 5'-GTGGTTTGTCCAAACTCATC-3'
ACTCACTATAGTTCTAGAGGCTCGAGAGGATCACCACTTTGTACAAGAAAGCTGGGTTCTACTTGGCGTC
GGAGGTGAGGCGCGGCAGGCTGCCGGCGCCCATAGCCGACACGTGGTGGTGCGGCGGCGGCACCTGGCAC
ATGCTGCAGGGGCAGGGCATGCCGCCCCAGTGCTGGAAGCCCCCGCTCGCCCCACTGCCGCCGCCCCCGC
CCCCCAGCGGGGCGGCCGCGGCAGCAGACGGAGACTTGAGTAGGCCGTGCGGTGGACGGATGGAGCCGAC
CGACGGCAGCCCGGATCCGGGCAGAGAGGCGCTGGACACAGCCGCGGCTGCAGCGGCGGCAGCAGCCGCT
GCGGCGGCGGGCGGCAGGATGGGGTGGTGCACCGCGGGGTGATGTGCGGCGTGCGCTGCTGCTGCCGGGT
GCGCGGTGGCGGCGGGCAGGGGCGCGGAGTGCGCC
